>Addgene plasmid #237658 | pRK5_msfGFP-HMGB1-Shuffled 10 | addgene full sequence | sequence record 471687 | Addgene NGS Result
TTCGAGCTCGCCCGACATTGATTATTGACTAGTTATTAATAGTAATCAATTACGGGGTCATTAGTTCATA
GCCCATATATGGAGTTCCGCGTTACATAACTTACGGTAAATGGCCCGCCTGGCTGACCGCCCAACGACCC
CCGCCCATTGACGTCAATAATGACGTATGTTCCCATAGTAACGCCAATAGGGACTTTCCATTGACGTCAA
TGGGTGGAGTATTTACGGTAAACTGCCCACTTGGCAGTACATCAAGTGTATCATATGCCAAGTACGCCCC
CTATTGACGTCAATGACGGTAAATGGCCCGCCTGGCATTATGCCCAGTACATGACCTTATGGGACTTTCC
TACTTGGCAGTACATCTACGTATTAGTCATCGCTATTACCATGGTGATGCGGTTTTGGCAGTACATCAAT
GGGCGTGGATAGCGGTTTGACTCACGGGGATTTCCAAGTCTCCACCCCATTGACGTCAATGGGAGTTTGT
TTTGGCACCAAAATCAACGGGACTTTCCAAAATGTCGTAACAACTCCGCCCCATTGACGCAAATGGGCGG
TAGGCGTGTACGGTGGGAGGTCTATATAAGCAGAGCTCGTTTAGTGAACCGTCAGATCGCCTGGAGACGC
CATCCACGCTGTTTTGACCTCCATAGAAGACACCGGGACCGATCCAGCCTCCGCGGCCGGGAACGGTGCA
TTGGAACGCGGATTCCCCGTGCCAAGAGTGACGTAAGTACCGCCTATAGAGTCTATAGGCCCACCCCCTT
GGCTTCGTTAGAACGCGGCTACAATTAATACATAACCTTATGTATCATACACATACGATTTAGGTGACAC
TATAGAATAACATCCACTTTGCCTTTCTCTCCACAGGTGTCCACTCCCAGGTCCAACTGCACCTCGGTTC
TATCGATTGAATTCGTACCGGTGCCACCATGGTGAGCAAGGGCGAGGAGCTGTTCACCGGGGTGGTGCCC
ATCCTGGTCGAGCTGGACGGCGACGTAAACGGCCACAAGTTCAGCGTGCGCGGCGAGGGCGAGGGCGATG
CCACCAACGGCAAGCTGACCCTGAAGTTCATCTGCACCACCGGCAAGCTGCCCGTGCCCTGGCCCACCCT
CGTGACCACCCTGACCTACGGCGTGCAGTGCTTCAGCCGCTACCCCGACCACATGAAGCAGCACGACTTC
TTCAAGTCCGCCATGCCCGAAGGCTACGTCCAGGAGCGCACCATCTCCTTCAAGGACGACGGCACCTACA
AGACCCGCGCCGAGGTGAAGTTCGAGGGCGACACCCTGGTGAACCGCATCGAGCTGAAGGGCATCGACTT
CAAGGAGGACGGCAACATCCTGGGGCACAAGCTGGAGTACAACTTCAACAGCCACAACGTCTATATCACG
GCCGACAAGCAGAAGAACGGCATCAAGGCGAACTTCAAGATCCGCCACAACGTCGAGGACGGCAGCGTGC
AGCTCGCCGACCACTACCAGCAGAACACCCCCATCGGCGACGGCCCCGTGCTGCTGCCCGACAACCACTA
CCTGAGCACCCAGTCCAAGCTGAGCAAAGACCCCAACGAGAAGCGCGATCACATGGTCCTGCTGGAGTTC
GTGACCGCCGCCGGGATCACTCTCGGCATGGACGAGCTGTACACGGCGATGGGCAAAGGAGATCCTAAGA
AGCCGAGAGGCAAAATGTCATCATATGCATTTTTTGTGCAAACTTGTCGGGAGGAGCATAAGAAGAAGCA
CCCAGATGCTTCAGTCAACTTCTCAGAGTTTTCTAAGAAGTGCTCAGAGAGGTGGAAGACCATGTCTGCT
AAAGAGAAAGGAAAATTTGAAGATATGGCAAAAGCGGACAAGGCCCGTTATGAAAGAGAAATGAAAACCT
ATATCCCTCCCAAAGGGGAGACAAAAAAGAAGTTCAAGGATCCCAATGCACCCAAGAGGCCTCCTTCGGC
CTTCTTCCTCTTCTGCTCTGAGTATCGCCCAAAAATCAAAGGAGAACATCCTGGCCTGTCCATTGGTGAT
GTTGCGAAGAAACTGGGAGAGATGTGGAATAACACTGCTGCAGATGACAAGCAGCCTTATGAAAAGAAGG
CTGCGAAGCTGAAGGAAAAATATGAAAAGGATATTGCTGCATATCGAGCTAAAGGAAAGCCTGATGCAGC
AAAAAAGGGAGTTGTCAAGGCTGAAAAAAGCAAGAAAAGGAAGAGGAGGAAGATGAGGAAGATGAAGAGG
ATGAGGAGGAGGAGGAAGATGAAGAAGATGAAGATGAAGAAGAAGATGATGATGTTCATGAATAAGTTCT
TGGTTCTAGCGCAGTTCTCCTGTCTATAATCTAGAGTCGCCTGCAGAAGCTTGGCCGCCATGGCCCAACT
TGTTTATTGCAGCTTATAATGGTTACAAATAAAGCAATAGCATCACAAATTTCACAAATAAAGCATTTTT
TTCACTGCATTCTAGTTGTGGTTTGTCCAAACTCATCAATGTATCTTATCATGTCTGGATCGGGAATTAA
TTCGGCGCAGCACCATGGCCTGAAATAACCTCTGAAAGAGGAACTTGGTTAGGTACCTTCTGAGGCGGAA
AGAACCAGCTGTGGAATGTGTGTCAGTTAGGGTGTGGAAAGTCCCCAGGCTCCCCAGCAGGCAGAAGTAT
GCAAAGCATGCATCTCAATTAGTCAGCAACCAGGTGTGGAAAGTCCCCAGGCTCCCCAGCAGGCAGAAGT
ATGCAAAGCATGCATCTCAATTAGTCAGCAACCATAGTCCCGCCCCTAACTCCGCCCATCCCGCCCCTAA
CTCCGCCCAGTTCCGCCCATTCTCCGCCCCATGGCTGACTAATTTTTTTTATTTATGCAGAGGCCGAGGC
CGCCTCGGCCTCTGAGCTATTCCAGAAGTAGTGAGGAGGCTTTTTTGGAGGCCTAGGCTTTTGCAAAAAG
CTGTTAACAGCTTGGCACTGGCCGTCGTTTTACAACGTCGTGACTGGGAAAACCCTGGCGTTACCCAACT
TAATCGCCTTGCAGCACATCCCCCTTTCGCCAGCTGGCGTAATAGCGAAGAGGCCCGCACCGATCGCCCT
TCCCAACAGTTGCGCAGCCTGAATGGCGAATGGCGCCTGATGCGGTATTTTCTCCTTACGCATCTGTGCG
GTATTTCACACCGCATA
[142 nt withheld, positions 3168-3309]
C
[141 nt withheld, positions 3311-3451]
CCTTTGACGTTGGAGTCCACGTTCTTT
[37 nt withheld, positions 3479-3515]
ACCCTATCTCGGGCTATTCTTTTGATTTATAAGGGATTTTGCCGATTTCGGCCTATTGGTTAAAAAATGA
GCTGATTTAACAAAAATTTAACGCGAATTTTAACAAAATATTAACGTTTACAATTTTATGGTGCACTCTC
AGTACAATCTGCTCTGATGCCGCATAGTTAAGCCAGCCCCGACACCCGCCAACACCCGCTGACGCGCCCT
GACGGGCTTGTCTGCTCCCGGCATCCGCTTACAGACAAGCTGTGACCGTCTCCGGGAGCTGCATGTGTCA
GAGGTTTTCACCGTCATCACCGAAACGCGCGAGACGAAAGGGCCTCGTGATACGCCTATTTTTATAGGTT
AATGTCATGATAATAATGGTTTCTTAGACGTCAGGTGGCACTTTTCGGGGAAATGTGCGCGGAACCCCTA
TTTGTTTATTTTTCTAAATACATTCAAATATGTATCCGCTCATGAGACAATAACCCTGATAAATGCTTCA
ATAATATTGAAAAAGGAAGAGTATGAGTATTCAACATTTCCGTGTCGCCCTTATTCCCTTTTTTGCGGCA
TTTTGCCTTCCTGTTTTTGCTCACCCAGAAACGCTGGTGAAAGTAAAAGATGCTGAAGATCAGTTGGGTG
CACGAGTGGGTTACATCGAACTGGATCTCAACAGCGGTAAGATCCTTGAGAGTTTTCGCCCCGAAGAACG
TTTTCCAATGATGAGCACTTTTAAAGTTCTGCTATGTGGCGCGGTATTATCCCGTATTGACGCCGGGCAA
GAGCAACTCGGTCGCCGCATACACTATTCTCAGAATGACTTGGTTGAGTACTCACCAGTCACAGAAAAGC
ATCTTACGGATGGCATGACAGTAAGAGAATTATGCAGTGCTGCCATAACCATGAGTGATAACACTGCGGC
CAACTTACTTCTGACAACGATCGGAGGACCGAAGGAGCTAACCGCTTTTTTGCACAACATGGGGGATCAT
GTAACTCGCCTTGATCGTTGGGAACCGGAGCTGAATGAAGCCATACCAAACGACGAGCGTGACACCACGA
TGCCTGTAGCAATGGCAACAACGTTGCGCAAACTATTAACTGGCGAACTACTTACTCTAGCTTCCCGGCA
ACAATTAATAGACTGGATGGAGGCGGATAAAGTTGCAGGACCACTTCTGCGCTCGGCCCTTCCGGCTGGC
TGGTTTATTGCTGATAAATCTGGAGCCGGTGAGCGTGGGTCTCGCGGTATCATTGCAGCACTGGGGCCAG
ATGGTAAGCCCTCCCGTATCGTAGTTATCTACACGACGGGGAGTCAGGCAACTATGGATGAACGAAATAG
ACAGATCGCTGAGATAGGTGCCTCACTGATTAAGCATTGGTAACTGTCAGACCAAGTTTACTCATATATA
CTTTAGATTGATTTAAAACTTCATTTTTAATTTAAAAGGATCTAGGTGAAGATCCTTTTTGATAATCTCA
TGACCAAAATCCCTTAACGTGAGTTTTCGTTCCACTGAGCGTCAGACCCCGTAGAAAAGATCAAAGGATC
TTCTTGAGATCCTTTTTTTCTGCGCGTAATCTGCTGCTTGCAAACAAAAAAACCACCGCTACCAGCGGTG
GTTTGTTTGCCGGATCAAGAGCTACCAACTCTTTTTCCGAAGGTAACTGGCTTCAGCAGAGCGCAGATAC
CAAATACTGTTCTTCTAGTGTAGCCGTAGTTAGGCCACCACTTCAAGAACTCTGTAGCACCGCCTACATA
CCTCGCTCTGCTAATCCTGTTACCAGTGGCTGCTGCCAGTGGCGATAAGTCGTGTCTTACCGGGTTGGAC
TCAAGACGATAGTTACCGGATAAGGCGCAGCGGTCGGGCTGAACGGGGGGTTCGTGCACACAGCCCAGCT
TGGAGCGAACGACCTACACCGAACTGAGATACCTACAGCGTGAGCTATGAGAAAGCGCCACGCTTCCCGA
AGGGAGAAAGGCGGACAGGTATCCGGTAAGCGGCAGGGTCGGAACAGGAGAGCGCACGAGGGAGCTTCCA
GGGGGAAACGCCTGGTATCTTTATAGTCCTGTCGGGTTTCGCCACCTCTGACTTGAGCGTCGATTTTTGT
GATGCTCGTCAGGGGGGCGGAGCCTATGGAAAAACGCCAGCAACGCGGCCTTTTTACGGTTCCTGGCCTT
TTGCTGGCCTTTTGCTCACATGTTCTTTCCTGCGTTATCCCCTGATTCTGTGGATAACCGTATTACCGCC
TTTGAGTGAGCTGATACCGCTCGCCGCAGCCGAACGACCGAGCGCAGCGAGTCAGTGAGCGAGGAAGCGG
AAGAGCGCCCAATACGCAAACCGCCTCTCCCCGCGCGTTGGCCGATTCATTAATGCAGCTGGCACGACAG
GTTTCCCGACTGGAAAGCGGGCAGTGAGCGCAACGCAATTAATGTGAGTTAGCTCACTCATTAGGCACCC
CAGGCTTTACACTTTATGCTTCCGGCTCGTATGTTGTGTGGAATTGTGAGCGGATAACAATTTCACACAG
GAAACAGCTATGACATGATTACGAATTAA
Features (pLannotate 1.2.2; 21 found; start..end, strand, type, name):
     14..393     +  enhancer       CMV enhancer: human cytomegalovirus immediate early enhancer
    394..597     +  promoter       CMV promoter: human cytomegalovirus (CMV) immediate early promoter
    733..776     +  intron         CMV intron (fragment): modified intron A from human cytomegalovirus
    828..846     +  promoter       SP6 promoter: promoter for bacteriophage SP6 RNA polymerase
    850..887     +  CDS            IgH signal sequence (fragment): signal sequence from the mouse immunoglobulin heavy chain variable region
    939..1653    +  CDS            SiriusGFP (fragment): enhanced GFP (EGFP) derivative that exhibits robust folding and enhanced photostability (Zhong et al., 2019) mammalian codon-optimized
   1659..2201    +  CDS            HMGB1 (fragment): HMGB1_BOVIN - Also known as HMG1. Experimental evidence at protein level: Swiss-Prot protein existence level 1. In the extracellular compartment (following either active secretion or passive release)involved in regulation of the inflammatory response. Fully reduced HGMB1 (which subsequently gets oxidized after release) in association with CXCL12 mediates the recruitment of inflammatory cells during the initial phase of tissue injury; the CXCL12:HMGB1 complex triggers CXCR4 homodimerization (By similarity). Induces the migration of monocyte-derived immature dendritic cells and seems to regulate
   2377..2511    +  polyA_signal   SV40 poly(A) signal: SV40 polyadenylation signal
   2580..2937    +  promoter       SV40 promoter: SV40 enhancer and early promoter
   2956..3110    +  CDS            lacZα (fragment): LacZα fragment of β-galactosidase; lacZ fragment
   3116..3167    -  misc_feature   bom (fragment): basis of mobility region from pBR322
   3186..3566    +  rep_origin     M13 ori (sequence partly withheld): M13 bacteriophage origin of replication; arrow indicates direction of (+) strand synthesis
   3642..3691    -  misc_feature   bom (fragment): basis of mobility region from pBR322
   3793..3828    -  CDS            rop (fragment): Rop protein, which maintains plasmids at low copy number; rop
   3923..4027    +  promoter       AmpR promoter: bla
   4028..4888    +  CDS            AmpR: β-lactamase; bla; confers resistance to ampicillin, carbenicillin, and related antibiotics
   5059..5647    +  rep_origin     ori: high-copy-number ColE1/pMB1/pBR322/pUC origin of replication
   5830..5922    +  CDS            lacI (fragment): lac repressor; lacI; The lac repressor binds to the lac operator to inhibit transcription in E. coli. This inhibition can be relieved by adding lactose or isopropyl-β-D-thiogalactopyranoside (IPTG).
   5935..5956    +  protein_bind   CAP binding site: CAP binding activates transcription in the presence of cAMP. E. coli catabolite activator protein
   5971..6001    +  promoter       lac promoter: promoter for the E. coli lac operon
   6009..6025    +  protein_bind   lac operator: The lac repressor binds to the lac operator to inhibit transcription in E. coli. This inhibition can be relieved by adding lactose or isopropyl-β-D-thiogalactopyranoside (IPTG). lac repressor encoded by lacI
