[The description below was written by a language model from this plasmid's Addgene catalogue record and pLannotate feature annotations shown in this document.]
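Description:
pRK5_msfGFP-HMGB1-Shuffled 10 is a mammalian expression plasmid built on the pRK5 backbone for overexpressing a fluorescently tagged variant of human HMGB1. It is propagated in E. coli as a high-copy plasmid through a ColE1/pUC-type origin and selected with ampicillin via the β-lactamase (AmpR) gene. The roughly 6.1 kb sequence also carries an M13 phage origin for single-stranded DNA production, along with backbone remnants that have no evident role in the construct's use: fragments of lacZα, lacI, rop and bom, and a lac promoter/operator region. No mammalian selection marker is annotated, which fits transient transfection rather than stable selection.

Expression is driven by the human cytomegalovirus immediate early enhancer and promoter, followed by short leader elements typical of pRK5 (a fragment of CMV intron A, an SP6 phage promoter, and a short match to an immunoglobulin heavy-chain signal sequence that is probably a vector-derived remnant rather than a functional secretion signal). The open reading frame begins with a GFP-family sequence, which the automated annotation matches to SiriusGFP but the catalogue identifies as msfGFP, fused at the N terminus of the HMGB1 insert. The annotation recognises only part of the downstream coding region as HMGB1, with a bovine homologue as best hit. This is compatible with a human HMGB1 portion joined to a non-native "Shuffled 10" segment, but the record does not define what was shuffled or where. An SV40 polyadenylation signal terminates the transcript, and an SV40 enhancer/early promoter region lies downstream.

The stated purpose is overexpression of the fusion protein. The associated publication concerns probing biomolecular condensate microenvironments, so the construct is presumably used for live imaging of this variant's localisation in cells.
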