Addgene plasmid #237658: pRK5_msfGFP-HMGB1-Shuffled 10
Purpose: For overexpression of msfGFP-HMGB1-Shuffled 10
Depositing lab: Denes Hnisz. Depositing organization: Max Planck Institute for Molecular Genetics. Publication: Probing condensate microenvironments with a micropeptide killswitch. Zhang Y, Stoppelkamp I, Fernandez-Pernas P, Allram M, Charman M, Magalhaes AP, Piedavent-Salomon M, Sommer G, Sung YC, Meyer K, Grams N, Halko E, Dongre S, Meierhofer D, Malszycki M, Ilik IA, Aktas T, Kraushar ML, Vastenhouw N, Weitzman MD, Grebien F, Niskanen H, Hnisz D. Nature. 2025 Jun 4. doi: 10.1038/s41586-025-09141-5. PubMed 40468084.
Backbone
  Vector backbone: pRK5
  Vector type: Mammalian Expression
Growth in bacteria
  Bacterial resistance: Ampicillin, 100 μg/mL
  Growth temperature: 37°C
  Growth strain: DH5alpha
  Copy number: High Copy
Gene/Insert
  Gene/Insert name: HMGB1-Shuffled 10
  Species: H. sapiens (human)
  Entrez Gene: HMGB1 (a.k.a. HMG-1, HMG1, HMG3, SBP-1)
  Tag / fusion protein: msfGFP (N terminal on insert)
  Cloning method: Gibson Cloning
Terms and licenses: Academic/Nonprofit Terms; Industry Terms: Not Available to Industry
How to cite: pRK5_msfGFP-HMGB1-Shuffled 10 was a gift from Denes Hnisz (Addgene plasmid # 237658 ; http://n2t.net/addgene:237658 ; RRID:Addgene_237658)
